Addgene plasmid #66511: TAAR6-Tango
Purpose: Expression of G protein-coupled receptors for PRESTO-Tango: parallel receptorome expression and screening via transcriptional output, with transcriptional activation following arrestin translocation
Depositing lab: Bryan Roth. Publication: PRESTO-Tango as an open-source resource for interrogation of the druggable human GPCRome. Kroeze WK, Sassano MF, Huang XP, Lansu K, McCorvy JD, Giguere PM, Sciaky N, Roth BL. Nat Struct Mol Biol. 2015 May;22(5):362-9. doi: 10.1038/nsmb.3014. Epub 2015 Apr 20. PubMed 25895059.
Backbone
  Vector backbone: empty Tango
  Backbone size w/o insert (bp): 6632
  Vector type: Mammalian Expression
  Selectable markers: Neomycin (select with G418)
Growth in bacteria
  Bacterial resistance: Ampicillin, 100 μg/mL
  Growth temperature: 37°C
  Growth strain: DH5alpha
  Copy number: High Copy
Gene/Insert
  Gene/Insert name: TAAR6
  Species: H. sapiens (human)
  Insert size (bp): 1035
  Entrez Gene: TAAR6 (a.k.a. TA4, TAR4, TAR6, TRAR4, taR-4, taR-6)
  Promoter: CMV
  Tag / fusion protein: FLAG (N terminal on backbone)
  Cloning method: Restriction Enzyme; 5′ cloning site NotI (not destroyed); 3′ cloning site XhoI (unknown if destroyed)
  Sequencing primers: 5′ CMV-F; 3′ Tet-R
Terms and licenses: Academic/Nonprofit Terms; Industry Terms: Not Available to Industry
Depositor comments: Please note: Most of the PRESTO-Tango vectors do not contain the XhoI cut site downstream of the tTA sequence and instead carry an XbaI site. If you need to perform an XhoI digest we recommend sequencing with a forward primer at the C-terminus of tTA to determine which of the two sites is present. Suggested primer: 5-gagctccacttagacggcgagg-3. Original backbone was pcDNA3.1(+). These plasmids were generated as part of the Illuminating the Druggable Genome (IDG) program sponsored by the NIH Common Fund. The goal of this program is to identify, gather, and distribute information and resources for proteins that currently are not well-studied yet belong to commonly drug-targeted protein families: protein kinases, non-olfactory G-protein coupled receptors (GPCRs), and ion channels. The IDG program is designed to develop fundamental research tools for understudied proteins, elucidate their function, and disseminate the IDG-related resources and data to the greater scientific community.
How to cite: TAAR6-Tango was a gift from Bryan Roth (Addgene plasmid # 66511 ; http://n2t.net/addgene:66511 ; RRID:Addgene_66511)
