[The description below was written by a language model from this plasmid's Addgene catalogue record.]
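Description:
TAAR6-Tango is a mammalian expression plasmid from the PRESTO-Tango collection, built on an "empty Tango" backbone of about 6.6 kb that was itself derived from pcDNA3.1(+). It is maintained in E. coli as a high-copy plasmid under ampicillin selection. It also carries a neomycin resistance marker, so transfected mammalian cells can be selected with G418.

The payload is the human trace amine-associated receptor 6 (TAAR6) coding sequence, roughly 1 kb, expressed from the CMV promoter. The backbone supplies an N-terminal FLAG tag, which allows receptor expression to be detected. The insert was placed between a retained 5′ NotI site and a 3′ site recorded as XhoI. The depositor notes that most vectors in this series actually carry XbaI rather than XhoI downstream of the tTA sequence, so the 3′ site in this plasmid is uncertain.

That comment, together with the Tet-R sequencing primer, shows that a tTA transcriptional activator lies downstream of the receptor, consistent with the Tango design. In this design, agonist-driven arrestin translocation to the receptor releases the transcription factor, which then drives a reporter, converting receptor activation into a transcriptional output. The record provides no feature table and does not list the other Tango modules, such as the protease cleavage site or any added C-terminal tail sequence, so their exact arrangement here is not stated.

The construct is intended for parallel screening of ligands across the GPCR family. It was produced under a programme aimed at developing tools for understudied druggable proteins, including non-olfactory GPCRs such as TAAR6.
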