>Addgene plasmid #66511 | TAAR6-Tango | depositor partial sequence | sequence record 113635 | empty Tango
GACGGATCGGGAGATCTCCCGATCCCCTATGGTGCACTCTCAGTACAATCTGCTCTGATGCCGCATAGTT
AAGCCAGTATCTGCTCCCTGCTTGTGTGTTGGAGGTCGCTGAGTAGTGCGCGAGCAAAATTTAAGCTACA
ACAAGGCAAGGCTTGACCGACAATTGCATGAAGAATCTGCTTAGGGTTAGGCGTTTTGCGCTGCTTCGCG
ATGTACGGGCCAGATATACGCGTTGACATTGATTATTGACTAGTTATTAATAGTAATCAATTACGGGGTC
ATTAGTTCATAGCCCATATATGGAGTTCCGCGTTACATAACTTACGGTAAATGGCCCGCCTGGCTGACCG
CCCAACGACCCCCGCCCATTGACGTCAATAATGACGTATGTTCCCATAGTAACGCCAATAGGGACTTTCC
ATTGACGTCAATGGGTGGAGTATTTACGGTAAACTGCCCACTTGGCAGTACATCAAGTGTATCATATGCC
AAGTACGCCCCCTATTGACGTCAATGACGGTAAATGGCCCGCCTGGCATTATGCCCAGTACATGACCTTA
TGGGACTTTCCTACTTGGCAGTACATCTACGTATTAGTCATCGCTATTACCATGGTGATGCGGTTTTGGC
AGTACATCAATGGGCGTGGATAGCGGTTTGACTCACGGGGATTTCCAAGTCTCCACCCCATTGACGTCAA
TGGGAGTTTGTTTTGGCACCAAAATCAACGGGACTTTCCAAAATGTCGTAACAACTCCGCCCCATTGACG
CAAATGGGCGGTAGGCGTGTACGGTGGGAGGTCTATATAAGCAGAGCTCTCTGGCTAACTAGAGAACCCA
CTGCTTACTGGCTTATCGAAATTAATACGACTCACTATAGGGAGACCCAAGCTGGCTAGCGTTTAAACTT
AAGCTTGGTACCGAGCTCGGATCCACTAGTCCAGTGTGGTGGAATTCTGCAGATATCCAGCACAGTGGCG
GCCGCGCCACCATGAAGACGATCATCGCCCTGAGCTACATCTTCTGCCTGGTATTCGCCGACTACAAGGA
CGATGATGACGCCAGCATCGATACCGGTGGACGCACCCCACCCAGCCTGGGTCCCCAAGATGAGTCCTGC
ACCACCGCCAGCTCCTCCCTGGCCAAGGACACTTCATCGACCGGTGAGAACCTGTACTTCCAGCTAAGAT
TAGATAAAAGTAAAGTGATTAACAGCGCATTAGAGCTGCTTAATGAGGTCGGAATCGAAGGTTTAACAAC
CCGTAAACTCGCCCAGAAGCTAGGTGTAGAGCAGCCTACATTGTATTGGCATGTAAAAAATAAGCGGGCT
TTGCTCGACGCCTTAGCCATTGAGATGTTAGATAGGCACCATACTCACTTTTGCCCTTTAGAAGGGGAAA
GCTGGCAAGATTTTTTACGTAATAACGCTAAAAGTTTTAGATGTGCTTTACTAAGTCATCGCGATGGAGC
AAAAGTACATTTAGGTACACGGCCTACAGAAAAACAGTATGAAACTCTCGAAAATCAATTAGCCTTTTTA
TGCCAACAAGGTTTTTCACTAGAGAATGCATTATATGCACTCAGCGCTGTGGGGCATTTTACTTTAGGTT
GCGTATTGGAAGATCAAGAGCATCAAGTCGCTAAAGAAGAAAGGGAAACACCTACTACTGATAGTATGCC
GCCATTATTACGACAAGCTATCGAATTATTTGATCACCAAGGTGCAGAGCCAGCCTTCTTATTCGGCCTT
GAATTGATCATATGCGGATTAGAAAAACAACTTAAATGTGAAAGTGGGTCCGCGTACAGCCGCGCGCGTA
CGAAAAACAATTACGGGTCTACCATCGAGGGCCTGCTCGATCTCCCGGACGACGACGCCCCCGAAGAGGC
GGGGCTGGCGGCTCCGCGCCTGTCCTTTCTCCCCGCGGGACACACGCGCAGACTGTCGACGGCCCCCCCG
ACCGATGTCAGCCTGGGGGACGAGCTCCACTTAGACGGCGAGGACGTGGCGATGGCGCATGCCGACGCGC
TAGACGATTTCGATCTGGACATGTTGGGGGACGGGGATTCCCCGGGTCCGGGATTTACCCCCCACGACTC
CGCCCCCTACGGCGCTCTGGATATGGCCGACTTCGAGTTTGAGCAGATGTTTACCGATGCCCTTGGAATT
GACGAGTACGGTGGGTAGCTCGAGTCTAGAGGGCCCGTTTAAACCCGCTGATCAGCCTCGACTGTGCCTT
CTAGTTGCCAGCCATCTGTTGTTTGCCCCTCCCCCGTGCCTTCCTTGACCCTGGAAGGTGCCACTCCCAC
TGTCCTTTCCTAATAAAATGAGGAAATTGCATCGCATTGTCTGAGTAGGTGTCATTCTATTCTGGGGGGT
GGGGTGGGGCAGGACAGCAAGGGGGAGGATTGGGAAGACAATAGCAGGCATGCTGGGGATGCGGTGGGCT
CTATGGCTTCTGAGGCGGAAAGAACCAGCTGGGGCTCTAGGGGGTATCCCC
[124 nt withheld, positions 2502-2625]
C
[91 nt withheld, positions 2627-2717]
A
[49 nt withheld, positions 2719-2767]
CCTTTGACGTTGGAGTCCACGTTCTTT
[37 nt withheld, positions 2795-2831]
ACCCTATCTCGGTCTATTCTTTTGATTTATAAGGGATTTTGCCGATTTCGGCCTATTGGTTAAAAAATGA
GCTGATTTAACAAAAATTTAACGCGAATTAATTCTGTGGAATGTGTGTCAGTTAGGGTGTGGAAAGTCCC
CAGGCTCCCCAGCAGGCAGAAGTATGCAAAGCATGCATCTCAATTAGTCAGCAACCAGGTGTGGAAAGTC
CCCAGGCTCCCCAGCAGGCAGAAGTATGCAAAGCATGCATCTCAATTAGTCAGCAACCATAGTCCCGCCC
CTAACTCCGCCCATCCCGCCCCTAACTCCGCCCAGTTCCGCCCATTCTCCGCCCCATGGCTGACTAATTT
TTTTTATTTATGCAGAGGCCGAGGCCGCCTCTGCCTCTGAGCTATTCCAGAAGTAGTGAGGAGGCTTTTT
TGGAGGCCTAGGCTTTTGCAAAAAGCTCCCGGGAGCTTGTATATCCATTTTCGGATCTGATCAAGAGACA
GGATGAGGATCGTTTCGCATGATTGAACAAGATGGATTGCACGCAGGTTCTCCGGCCGCTTGGGTGGAGA
GGCTATTCGGCTATGACTGGGCACAACAGACAATCGGCTGCTCTGATGCCGCCGTGTTCCGGCTGTCAGC
GCAGGGGCGCCCGGTTCTTTTTGTCAAGACCGACCTGTCCGGTGCCCTGAATGAACTGCAGGACGAGGCA
GCGCGGCTATCGTGGCTGGCCACGACGGGCGTTCCTTGCGCAGCTGTGCTCGACGTTGTCACTGAAGCGG
GAAGGGACTGGCTGCTATTGGGCGAAGTGCCGGGGCAGGATCTCCTGTCATCTCACCTTGCTCCTGCCGA
GAAAGTATCCATCATGGCTGATGCAATGCGGCGGCTGCATACGCTTGATCCGGCTACCTGCCCATTCGAC
CACCAAGCGAAACATCGCATCGAGCGAGCACGTACTCGGATGGAAGCCGGTCTTGTCGATCAGGATGATC
TGGACGAAGAGCATCAGGGGCTCGCGCCAGCCGAACTGTTCGCCAGGCTCAAGGCGCGCATGCCCGACGG
CGAGGATCTCGTCGTGACCCATGGCGATGCCTGCTTGCCGAATATCATGGTGGAAAATGGCCGCTTTTCT
GGATTCATCGACTGTGGCCGGCTGGGTGTGGCGGACCGCTATCAGGACATAGCGTTGGCTACCCGTGATA
TTGCTGAAGAGCTTGGCGGCGAATGGGCTGACCGCTTCCTCGTGCTTTACGGTATCGCCGCTCCCGATTC
GCAGCGCATCGCCTTCTATCGCCTTCTTGACGAGTTCTTCTGAGCGGGACTCTGGGGTTCGAAATGACCG
ACCAAGCGACGCCCAACCTGCCATCACGAGATTTCGATTCCACCGCCGCCTTCTATGAAAGGTTGGGCTT
CGGAATCGTTTTCCGGGACGCCGGCTGGATGATCCTCCAGCGCGGGGATCTCATGCTGGAGTTCTTCGCC
CACCCCAACTTGTTTATTGCAGCTTATAATGGTTACAAATAAAGCAATAGCATCACAAATTTCACAAATA
AAGCATTTTTTTCACTGCATTCTAGTTGTGGTTTGTCCAAACTCATCAATGTATCTTATCATGTCTGTAT
ACCGTCGACCTCTAGCTAGAGCTTGGCGTAATCATGGTCATAGCTGTTTCCTGTGTGAAATTGTTATCCG
CTCACAATTCCACACAACATACGAGCCGGAAGCATAAAGTGTAAAGCCTGGGGTGCCTAATGAGTGAGCT
AACTCACATTAATTGCGTTGCGCTCACTGCCCGCTTTCCAGTCGGGAAACCTGTCGTGCCAGCTGCATTA
ATGAATCGGCCAACGCGCGGGGAGAGGCGGTTTGCGTATTGGGCGCTCTTCCGCTTCCTCGCTCACTGAC
TCGCTGCGCTCGGTCGTTCGGCTGCGGCGAGCGGTATCAGCTCACTCAAAGGCGGTAATACGGTTATCCA
CAGAATCAGGGGATAACGCAGGAAAGAACATGTGAGCAAAAGGCCAGCAAAAGGCCAGGAACCGTAAAAA
GGCCGCGTTGCTGGCGTTTTTCCATAGGCTCCGCCCCCCTGACGAGCATCACAAAAATCGACGCTCAAGT
CAGAGGTGGCGAAACCCGACAGGACTATAAAGATACCAGGCGTTTCCCCCTGGAAGCTCCCTCGTGCGCT
CTCCTGTTCCGACCCTGCCGCTTACCGGATACCTGTCCGCCTTTCTCCCTTCGGGAAGCGTGGCGCTTTC
TCATAGCTCACGCTGTAGGTATCTCAGTTCGGTGTAGGTCGTTCGCTCCAAGCTGGGCTGTGTGCACGAA
CCCCCCGTTCAGCCCGACCGCTGCGCCTTATCCGGTAACTATCGTCTTGAGTCCAACCCGGTAAGACACG
ACTTATCGCCACTGGCAGCAGCCACTGGTAACAGGATTAGCAGAGCGAGGTATGTAGGCGGTGCTACAGA
GTTCTTGAAGTGGTGGCCTAACTACGGCTACACTAGAAGAACAGTATTTGGTATCTGCGCTCTGCTGAAG
CCAGTTACCTTCGGAAAAAGAGTTGGTAGCTCTTGATCCGGCAAACAAACCACCGCTGGTAGCGGTTTTT
TTGTTTGCAAGCAGCAGATTACGCGCAGAAAAAAAGGATCTCAAGAAGATCCTTTGATCTTTTCTACGGG
GTCTGACGCTCAGTGGAACGAAAACTCACGTTAAGGGATTTTGGTCATGAGATTATCAAAAAGGATCTTC
ACCTAGATCCTTTTAAATTAAAAATGAAGTTTTAAATCAATCTAAAGTATATATGAGTAAACTTGGTCTG
ACAGTTACCAATGCTTAATCAGTGAGGCACCTATCTCAGCGATCTGTCTATTTCGTTCATCCATAGTTGC
CTGACTCCCCGTCGTGTAGATAACTACGATACGGGAGGGCTTACCATCTGGCCCCAGTGCTGCAATGATA
CCGCGAGACCCACGCTCACCGGCTCCAGATTTATCAGCAATAAACCAGCCAGCCGGAAGGGCCGAGCGCA
GAAGTGGTCCTGCAACTTTATCCGCCTCCATCCAGTCTATTAATTGTTGCCGGGAAGCTAGAGTAAGTAG
TTCGCCAGTTAATAGTTTGCGCAACGTTGTTGCCATTGCTACAGGCATCGTGGTGTCACGCTCGTCGTTT
GGTATGGCTTCATTCAGCTCCGGTTCCCAACGATCAAGGCGAGTTACATGATCCCCCATGTTGTGCAAAA
AAGCGGTTAGCTCCTTCGGTCCTCCGATCGTTGTCAGAAGTAAGTTGGCCGCAGTGTTATCACTCATGGT
TATGGCAGCACTGCATAATTCTCTTACTGTCATGCCATCCGTAAGATGCTTTTCTGTGACTGGTGAGTAC
TCAACCAAGTCATTCTGAGAATAGTGTATGCGGCGACCGAGTTGCTCTTGCCCGGCGTCAATACGGGATA
ATACCGCGCCACATAGCAGAACTTTAAAAGTGCTCATCATTGGAAAACGTTCTTCGGGGCGAAAACTCTC
AAGGATCTTACCGCTGTTGAGATCCAGTTCGATGTAACCCACTCGTGCACCCAACTGATCTTCAGCATCT
TTTACTTTCACCAGCGTTTCTGGGTGAGCAAAAACAGGAAGGCAAAATGCCGCAAAAAAGGGAATAAGGG
CGACACGGAAATGTTGAATACTCATACTCTTCCTTTTTCAATATTATTGAAGCATTTATCAGGGTTATTG
TCTCATGAGCGGATACATATTTGAATGTATTTAGAAAAATAAACAAATAGGGGTTCCGCGCACATTTCCC
CGAAAAGTGCCACCTGACGTC
