>Addgene plasmid #66511 | TAAR6-Tango | depositor partial sequence | sequence record 113636 | TAAR6
ATGTCCTCTAACAGCTCTTTGCTGGTAGCAGTGCAGCTGTGCTACGCCAACGTAAATGGTAGCTGTGTTA
AGATCCCTTTTAGCCCAGGCTCTCGGGTAATCCTGTATATTGTCTTCGGTTTTGGTGCTGTCCTGGCCGT
CTTCGGCAACTTGCTTGTGATGATCTCAATCCTCCACTTCAAACAGCTGCATAGCCCGACGAATTTTCTC
GTTGCTTCTCTGGCTTGCGCCGATTTCCTGGTTGGAGTAACAGTGATGCCGTTCTCCATGGTTAGAACTG
TGGAGTCCTGCTGGTATTTCGGCAGGTCATTCTGTACTTTCCACACCTGTTGCGATGTCGCATTTTGTTA
TAGCTCACTTTTCCATCTGTGCTTCATCTCTATTGATAGGTACATCGCGGTGACTGACCCACTCGTCTAC
CCAACCAAATTTACAGTATCCGTCTCAGGAATTTGCATTAGTGTGTCCTGGATCCTCCCCCTTATGTATA
GCGGAGCCGTTTTCTATACAGGTGTCTATGACGATGGGCTTGAAGAGCTGTCAGACGCCCTCAATTGTAT
CGGTGGATGTCAAACTGTGGTGAACCAGAACTGGGTGCTCACTGACTTTCTTTCTTTCTTCATACCAACT
TTTATCATGATAATTCTTTATGGCAATATATTCCTGGTGGCTAGGCGGCAAGCTAAGAAGATCGAGAATA
CAGGGTCAAAAACCGAGTCCAGCTCCGAGTCCTACAAAGCCCGAGTGGCGAGGCGGGAACGGAAAGCAGC
GAAGACGTTGGGCGTTACTGTCGTCGCCTTTATGATCTCTTGGCTGCCCTATAGTATTGACTCCCTGATT
GACGCCTTCATGGGTTTCATTACCCCGGCCTGTATCTACGAGATCTGCTGCTGGTGTGCCTATTACAACT
CTGCGATGAACCCCCTGATCTACGCCCTGTTCTACCCCTGGTTTCGGAAGGCCATCAAGGTGATTGTCAC
AGGGCAGGTTCTTAAGAACAGCTCAGCAACTATGAATCTCTTTTCCGAGCATATT
