>Addgene plasmid #66511 | TAAR6-Tango | addgene partial sequence | sequence record 121546 | CMV-F 5'-CGCAAATGGGCGGTAGGCGTG-3'
GCTCTCTGGCTAACTAGAGAACCCACTGCTTACTGGCTTATCGAAATTAATACGACTCACTATAGGGAGA
CCCAAGCTGGCTAGCGTTTAAACTTAAGCTTGGTACCGAGCTCGGATCCACTAGTCCAGTGTGGTGGAAT
TCTGCAGATATCCAGCACAGTGGCGGCCGCGCCACCATGAAGACGATCATCGCCCTGAGCTACATCTTCT
GCCTGGTATTCGCCGACTACAAGGACGATGATGACGCCAGCATCGATATGTCCTCTAACAGCTCTTTGCT
GGTAGCAGTGCAGCTGTGCTACGCCAACGTAAATGGTAGCTGTGTTAAGATCCCTTTTAGCCCAGGCTCT
CGGGTAATCCTGTATATTGTCTTCGGTTTTGGTGCTGTCCTGGCCGTCTTCGGCAACTTGCTTGTGATGA
TCTCAATCCTCCACTTCAAACAGCTGCATAGCCCGACGAATTTTCTCGTTGCTTCTCTGGCTTGCGCCGA
TTTCCTGGTTGGAGTAACAGTGATGCCGTTCTCCATGGTTAGAACTGTGGAGTCCTGCTGGTATTTCGGC
AGGTCATTCTGTACTTTCCACACCTGTTGCGATGTCGCATTTTGTTATAGCTCACTTTTCCATCTGTGCT
TCATCTCTATTGATAGGTACATCGCGGTGACTGACCCACTCGTCTACCCAACCAAATTTACAGTATCCGT
CTCAGGAATTTGCATTAGTGTGTCCTGGATCCTCCCCCTTATGTATAGCGGAGCCGTTTTCTATACAGGT
GTCTATGACGATGGGCTTGAAGAGCTGTCAGACGCCCTCAATTGTATCGGTGGATGTCAAACTGTGGTGA
ACCAGAACTGGGTGCTCACTGACTTTCTTTCTTTCTTCATACCAACTTTTATCATGATAATTCTTTATGG
CAATATATTCCTGGTGGCTAGGCGGCAAGCTAAGAAGATCGAGAATACAGGGTCAAAAACCGAGTCCAGC
TCCGAGTCC
