>Addgene plasmid #66511 | TAAR6-Tango | addgene partial sequence | sequence record 121547 | Tet-R 5'-GGCGAGTTTACGGGTTGTTA-3'
GCTCTATGCGCTGTTAATCACTTTACTTTTATCTAATCTTAGCTGGAAGTACAGGTTCTCACCGGTCGAT
GAAGTGTCCTTGGCCAGGGAGGAGCTGGCGGTGGTGCAGGACTCATCTTGGGGACCCAGGCTGGGTGGGG
TGCGTCCACCGGTATCGATAATATGCTCGGAAAAGAGATTCATAGTTGCTGAGCTGTTCTTAAGAACCTG
CCCTGTGACAATCACCTTGATGGCCTTCCGAAACCAGGGGTAGAACAGGGCGTAGATCAGGGGGTTCATC
GCAGAGTTGTAATAGGCACACCAGCAGCAGATCTCGTAGATACAGGCCGGGGTAATGAAACCCATGAAGG
CGTCAATCAGGGAGTCAATACTATAGGGCAGCCAAGAGATCATAAAGGCGACGACAGTAACGCCCAACGT
CTTCGCTGCTTTCCGTTCCCGCCTCGCCACTCGGGCTTTGTAGGACTCGGAGCTGGACTCGGTTTTTGAC
CCTGTATTCTCGATCTTCTTAGCTTGCCGCCTAGCCACCAGGAATATATTGCCATAAAGAATTATCATGA
TAAAAGTTGGTATGAAGAAAGAAAGAAAGTCAGTGAGCACCCAGTTCTGGTTCACCACAGTTTGACATCC
ACCGATACAATTGAGGGCGTCTGACAGCTCTTCAAGCCCATCGTCATAGACACCTGTATAGAAAACGGCT
CCGCTATACATAAGGGGGAGGATCCAGGACACACTAATGCAAATTCCTGAGACGGATACTGTAAATTTGG
TTGGGTAGACGAGTGGGTCAGTCACCGCGATGTACCTATCAATAGAGATGAAGCACAGATGGAAAAGTGA
GCTATAACAAAATGCGACATCGCAACAGGTGTGGAAAGTACAGAATGACCTGCCGAAATACCAGCAGGAC
TCCACAGTTCTAACCATGGAGAACGGCATCACTGTTACTCCAACCAGGAAATCGGCGCAAGCCAGAGAGC
